>Addgene plasmid #77188 | JAK3 gRNA (BRDN0001149525) | addgene full sequence | sequence record 187282 | Addgene Assembled Sequence
CCCGGGTGCAAAGATGGATAAAGTTTTAAACAGAGAGGAATCTTTGCAGCTAATGGACCTTCTAGGTCTT
GAAAGGAGTGGGAATTGGCTCCGGTGCCCGTCAGTGGGCAGAGCGCACATCGCCCACAGTCCCCGAGAAG
TTGGGGGGAGGGGTCGGCAATTGATCCGGTGCCTAGAGAAGGTGGCGCGGGGTAAACTGGGAAAGTGATG
TCGTGTACTGGCTCCGCCTTTTTCCCGAGGGTGGGGGAGAACCGTATATAAGTGCAGTAGTCGCCGTGAA
CGTTCTTTTTCGCAACGGGTTTGCCGCCAGAACACAGGTAAGTGCCGTGTGTGGTTCCCGCGGGCCTGGC
CTCTTTACGGGTTATGGCCCTTGCGTGCCTTGAATTACTTCCACCTGGCTGCAGTACGTGATTCTTGATC
CCGAGCTTCGGGTTGGAAGTGGGTGGGAGAGTTCGAGGCCTTGCGCTTAAGGAGCCCCTTCGCCTCGTGC
TTGAGTTGAGGCCTGGCCTGGGCGCTGGGGCCGCCGCGTGCGAATCTGGTGGCACCTTCGCGCCTGTCTC
GCTGCTTTCGATAAGTCTCTAGCCATTTAAAATTTTTGATGACCTGCTGCGACGCTTTTTTTCTGGCAAG
ATAGTCTTGTAAATGCGGGCCAAGATCTGCACACTGGTATTTCGGTTTTTGGGGCCGCGGGCGGCGACGG
GGCCCGTGCGTCCCAGCGCACATGTTCGGCGAGGCGGGGCCTGCGAGCGCGGCCACCGAGAATCGGACGG
GGGTAGTCTCAAGCTGGCCGGCCTGCTCTGGTGCCTGGCCTCGCGCCGCCGTGTATCGCCCCGCCCTGGG
CGGCAAGGCTGGCCCGGTCGGCACCAGTTGCGTGAGCGGAAAGATGGCCGCTTCCCGGCCCTGCTGCAGG
GAGCTCAAAATGGAGGACGCGGCGCTCGGGAGAGCGGGCGGGTGAGTCACCCACACAAAGGAAAAGGGCC
TTTCCGTCCTCAGCCGTCGCTTCATGTGACTCCACGGAGTACCGGGCGCCGTCCAGGCACCTCGATTAGT
TCTCGAGCTTTTGGAGTACGTCGTCTTTAGGTTGGGGGGAGGGGTTTTATGCGATGGAGTTTCCCCACAC
TGAGTGGGTGGAGACTGAAGTTAGGCCAGCTTGGCACTTGATGTAATTCTCCTTGGAATTTGCCCTTTTT
GAGTTTGGATCTTGGTTCATTCTCAAGCCTCAGACAGTGGTTCAAAGTTTTTTTCTTCCATTTCAGGTGT
CGTGACGTACGGCCACCATGACCGAGTACAAGCCCACGGTGCGCCTCGCCACCCGCGACGACGTCCCCAG
GGCCGTACGCACCCTCGCCGCCGCGTTCGCCGACTACCCCGCCACGCGCCACACCGTCGATCCGGACCGC
CACATCGAGCGGGTCACCGAGCTGCAAGAACTCTTCCTCACGCGCGTCGGGCTCGACATCGGCAAGGTGT
GGGTCGCGGACGACGGCGCCGCCGTGGCGGTCTGGACCACGCCGGAGAGCGTCGAAGCGGGGGCGGTGTT
CGCCGAGATCGGCCCGCGCATGGCCGAGTTGAGCGGTTCCCGGCTGGCCGCGCAGCAACAGATGGAAGGC
CTCCTGGCGCCGCACCGGCCCAAGGAGCCCGCGTGGTTCCTGGCCACCGTCGGAGTCTCGCCCGACCACC
AGGGCAAGGGTCTGGGCAGCGCCGTCGTGCTCCCCGGAGTGGAGGCGGCCGAGCGCGCCGGGGTGCCCGC
CTTCCTGGAGACCTCCGCGCCCCGCAACCTCCCCTTCTACGAGCGGCTCGGCTTCACCGTCACCGCCGAC
GTCGAGGTGCCCGAAGGACCGCGCACCTGGTGCATGACCCGCAAGCCCGGTGCCTGAACGCGTTAAGTCG
ACAATCAACCTCTGGATTACAAAATTTGTGAAAGATTGACTGGTATTCTTAACTATGTTGCTCCTTTTAC
GCTATGTGGATACGCTGCTTTAATGCCTTTGTATCATGCTATTGCTTCCCGTATGGCTTTCATTTTCTCC
TCCTTGTATAAATCCTGGTTGCTGTCTCTTTATGAGGAGTTGTGGCCCGTTGTCAGGCAACGTGGCGTGG
TGTGCACTGTGTTTGCTGACGCAACCCCCACTGGTTGGGGCATTGCCACCACCTGTCAGCTCCTTTCCGG
GACTTTCGCTTTCCCCCTCCCTATTGCCACGGCGGAACTCATCGCCGCCTGCCTTGCCCGCTGCTGGACA
GGGGCTCGGCTGTTGGGCACTGACAATTCCGTGGTGTTGTCGGGGAAATCATCGTCCTTTCCTTGGCTGC
TCGCCTGTGTTGCCACCTGGATTCTGCGCGGGACGTCCTTCTGCTACGTCCCTTCGGCCCTCAATCCAGC
GGACCTTCCTTCCCGCGGCCTGCTGCCGGCTCTGCGGCCTCTTCCGCGTCTTCGCCTTCGCCCTCAGACG
AGTCGGATCTCCCTTTGGGCCGCCTCCCCGCGTCGACTTTAAGACCAATGACTTACAAGGCAGCTGTAGA
TCTTAGCCACTTTTTAAAAGAAAAGGGGGGACTGGAAGGGCTAATTCACTCCCAACGAAGACAAGATCTG
CTTTTTGCTTGTACTGGGTCTCTCTGGTTAGACCAGATCTGAGCCTGGGAGCTCTCTGGCTAACTAGGGA
ACCCACTGCTTAAGCCTCAATAAAGCTTGCCTTGAGTGCTTCAAGTAGTGTGTGCCCGTCTGTTGTGTGA
CTCTGGTAACTAGAGATCCCTCAGACCCTTTTAGTCAGTGTGGAAAATCTCTAGCAGTACGTATAGTAGT
TCATGTCATCTTATTATTCAGTATTTATAACTTGCAAAGAAATGAATATCAGAGAGTGAGAGGAACTTGT
TTATTGCAGCTTATAATGGTTACAAATAAAGCAATAGCATCACAAATTTCACAAATAAAGCATTTTTTTC
ACTGCATTCTAGTTGTGGTTTGTCCAAACTCATCAATGTATCTTATCATGTCTGGCTCTAGCTATCCCGC
CCCTAACTCCGCCCATCCCGCCCCTAACTCCGCCCAGTTCCGCCCATTCTCCGCCCCATGGCTGACTAAT
TTTTTTTATTTATGCAGAGGCCGAGGCCGCCTCGGCCTCTGAGCTATTCCAGAAGTAGTGAGGAGGCTTT
TTTGGAGGCCTAGGGACGTACCCAATTCGCCCTATAGTGAGTCGTATTACGCGCGCTCACTGGCCGTCGT
TTTACAACGTCGTGACTGGGAAAACCCTGGCGTTACCCAACTTAATCGCCTTGCAGCACATCCCCCTTTC
GCCAGCTGGCGTAATAGCGAAGAGGCCCGCACCGATCGCCCTTCCCAACAGTTGCGCAGCCTGAATGGCG
AATGGG
[124 nt withheld, positions 3367-3490]
C
[91 nt withheld, positions 3492-3582]
A
[49 nt withheld, positions 3584-3632]
CCTTTGACGTTGGAGTCCACGTTCTTT
[37 nt withheld, positions 3660-3696]
ACCCTATCTCGGTCTATTCTTTTGATTTATAAGGGATTTTGCCGATTTCGGCCTATTGGTTAAAAAATGA
GCTGATTTAACAAAAATTTAACGCGAATTTTAACAAAATATTAACGCTTACAATTTAGGTGGCACTTTTC
GGGGAAATGTGCGCGGAACCCCTATTTGTTTATTTTTCTAAATACATTCAAATATGTATCCGCTCATGAG
ACAATAACCCTGATAAATGCTTCAATAATATTGAAAAAGGAAGAGTATGAGTATTCAACATTTCCGTGTC
GCCCTTATTCCCTTTTTTGCGGCATTTTGCCTTCCTGTTTTTGCTCACCCAGAAACGCTGGTGAAAGTAA
AAGATGCTGAAGATCAGTTGGGTGCACGAGTGGGTTACATCGAACTGGATCTCAACAGCGGTAAGATCCT
TGAGAGTTTTCGCCCCGAAGAACGTTTTCCAATGATGAGCACTTTTAAAGTTCTGCTATGTGGCGCGGTA
TTATCCCGTATTGACGCCGGGCAAGAGCAACTCGGTCGCCGCATACACTATTCTCAGAATGACTTGGTTG
AGTACTCACCAGTCACAGAAAAGCATCTTACGGATGGCATGACAGTAAGAGAATTATGCAGTGCTGCCAT
AACCATGAGTGATAACACTGCGGCCAACTTACTTCTGACAACGATCGGAGGACCGAAGGAGCTAACCGCT
TTTTTGCACAACATGGGGGATCATGTAACTCGCCTTGATCGTTGGGAACCGGAGCTGAATGAAGCCATAC
CAAACGACGAGCGTGACACCACGATGCCTGTAGCAATGGCAACAACGTTGCGCAAACTATTAACTGGCGA
ACTACTTACTCTAGCTTCCCGGCAACAATTAATAGACTGGATGGAGGCGGATAAAGTTGCAGGACCACTT
CTGCGCTCGGCCCTTCCGGCTGGCTGGTTTATTGCTGATAAATCTGGAGCCGGTGAGCGTGGGTCTCGCG
GTATCATTGCAGCACTGGGGCCAGATGGTAAGCCCTCCCGTATCGTAGTTATCTACACGACGGGGAGTCA
GGCAACTATGGATGAACGAAATAGACAGATCGCTGAGATAGGTGCCTCACTGATTAAGCATTGGTAACTG
TCAGACCAAGTTTACTCATATATACTTTAGATTGATTTAAAACTTCATTTTTAATTTAAAAGGATCTAGG
TGAAGATCCTTTTTGATAATCTCATGACCAAAATCCCTTAACGTGAGTTTTCGTTCCACTGAGCGTCAGA
CCCCGTAGAAAAGATCAAAGGATCTTCTTGAGATCCTTTTTTTCTGCGCGTAATCTGCTGCTTGCAAACA
AAAAAACCACCGCTACCAGCGGTGGTTTGTTTGCCGGATCAAGAGCTACCAACTCTTTTTCCGAAGGTAA
CTGGCTTCAGCAGAGCGCAGATACCAAATACTGTTCTTCTAGTGTAGCCGTAGTTAGGCCACCACTTCAA
GAACTCTGTAGCACCGCCTACATACCTCGCTCTGCTAATCCTGTTACCAGTGGCTGCTGCCAGTGGCGAT
AAGTCGTGTCTTACCGGGTTGGACTCAAGACGATAGTTACCGGATAAGGCGCAGCGGTCGGGCTGAACGG
GGGGTTCGTGCACACAGCCCAGCTTGGAGCGAACGACCTACACCGAACTGAGATACCTACAGCGTGAGCT
ATGAGAAAGCGCCACGCTTCCCGAAGGGAGAAAGGCGGACAGGTATCCGGTAAGCGGCAGGGTCGGAACA
GGAGAGCGCACGAGGGAGCTTCCAGGGGGAAACGCCTGGTATCTTTATAGTCCTGTCGGGTTTCGCCACC
TCTGACTTGAGCGTCGATTTTTGTGATGCTCGTCAGGGGGGCGGAGCCTATGGAAAAACGCCAGCAACGC
GGCCTTTTTACGGTTCCTGGCCTTTTGCTGGCCTTTTGCTCACATGTTCTTTCCTGCGTTATCCCCTGAT
TCTGTGGATAACCGTATTACCGCCTTTGAGTGAGCTGATACCGCTCGCCGCAGCCGAACGACCGAGCGCA
GCGAGTCAGTGAGCGAGGAAGCGGAAGAGCGCCCAATACGCAAACCGCCTCTCCCCGCGCGTTGGCCGAT
TCATTAATGCAGCTGGCACGACAGGTTTCCCGACTGGAAAGCGGGCAGTGAGCGCAACGCAATTAATGTG
AGTTAGCTCACTCATTAGGCACCCCAGGCTTTACACTTTATGCTTCCGGCTCGTATGTTGTGTGGAATTG
TGAGCGGATAACAATTTCACACAGGAAACAGCTATGACCATGATTACGCCAAGCGCGCAATTAACCCTCA
CTAAAGGGAACAAAAGCTGGAGCTGCAAGCTTAATGTAGTCTTATGCAATACTCTTGTAGTCTTGCAACA
TGGTAACGATGAGTTAGCAACATGCCTTACAAGGAGAGAAAAAGCACCGTGCATGCCGATTGGTGGAAGT
AAGGTGGTACGATCGTGCCTTATTAGGAAGGCAACAGACGGGTCTGACATGGATTGGACGAACCACTGAA
TTGCCGCATTGCAGAGATATTGTATTTAAGTGCCTAGCTCGATACATAAACGGGTCTCTCTGGTTAGACC
AGATCTGAGCCTGGGAGCTCTCTGGCTAACTAGGGAACCCACTGCTTAAGCCTCAATAAAGCTTGCCTTG
AGTGCTTCAAGTAGTGTGTGCCCGTCTGTTGTGTGACTCTGGTAACTAGAGATCCCTCAGACCCTTTTAG
TCAGTGTGGAAAATCTCTAGCAGTGGCGCCCGAACAGGGACTTGAAAGCGAAAGGGAAACCAGAGGAGCT
CTCTCGACGCAGGACTCGGCTTGCTGAAGCGCGCACGGCAAGAGGCGAGGGGCGGCGACTGGTGAGTACG
CCAAAAATTTTGACTAGCGGAGGCTAGAAGGAGAGAGATGGGTGCGAGAGCGTCAGTATTAAGCGGGGGA
GAATTAGATCGCGATGGGAAAAAATTCGGTTAAGGCCAGGGGGAAAGAAAAAATATAAATTAAAACATAT
AGTATGGGCAAGCAGGGAGCTAGAACGATTCGCAGTTAATCCTGGCCTGTTAGAAACATCAGAAGGCTGT
AGACAAATACTGGGACAGCTACAACCATCCCTTCAGACAGGATCAGAAGAACTTAGATCATTATATAATA
CAGTAGCAACCCTCTATTGTGTGCATCAAAGGATAGAGATAAAAGACACCAAGGAAGCTTTAGACAAGAT
AGAGGAAGAGCAAAACAAAAGTAAGACCACCGCACAGCAAGCGGCCGCTGATCTTCAGACCTGGAGGAGG
AGATATGAGGGACAATTGGAGAAGTGAATTATATAAATATAAAGTAGTAAAAATTGAACCATTAGGAGTA
GCACCCACCAAGGCAAAGAGAAGAGTGGTGCAGAGAGAAAAAAGAGCAGTGGGAATAGGAGCTTTGTTCC
TTGGGTTCTTGGGAGCAGCAGGAAGCACTATGGGCGCAGCGTCAATGACGCTGACGGTACAGGCCAGACA
ATTATTGTCTGGTATAGTGCAGCAGCAGAACAATTTGCTGAGGGCTATTGAGGCGCAACAGCATCTGTTG
CAACTCACAGTCTGGGGCATCAAGCAGCTCCAGGCAAGAATCCTGGCTGTGGAAAGATACCTAAAGGATC
AACAGCTCCTGGGGATTTGGGGTTGCTCTGGAAAACTCATTTGCACCACTGCTGTGCCTTGGAATGCTAG
TTGGAGTAATAAATCTCTGGAACAGATTTGGAATCACACGACCTGGATGGAGTGGGACAGAGAAATTAAC
AATTACACAAGCTTAATACACTCCTTAATTGAAGAATCGCAAAACCAGCAAGAAAAGAATGAACAAGAAT
TATTGGAATTAGATAAATGGGCAAGTTTGTGGAATTGGTTTAACATAACAAATTGGCTGTGGTATATAAA
ATTATTCATAATGATAGTAGGAGGCTTGGTAGGTTTAAGAATAGTTTTTGCTGTACTTTCTATAGTGAAT
AGAGTTAGGCAGGGATATTCACCATTATCGTTTCAGACCCACCTCCCAACCCCGAGGGGACCCAGAGAGG
GCCTATTTCCCATGATTCCTTCATATTTGCATATACGATACAAGGCTGTTAGAGAGATAATTAGAATTAA
TTTGACTGTAAACACAAAGATATTAGTACAAAATACGTGACGTAGAAAGTAATAATTTCTTGGGTAGTTT
GCAGTTTTAAAATTATGTTTTAAAATGGACTATCATATGCTTACCGTAACTTGAAAGTATTTCGATTTCT
TGGCTTTATATATCTTGTGGAAAGGACGAAACACCGTGACGCGGAGGCGTATTCGGGTTTTAGAGCTAGA
AATAGCAAGTTAAAATAAGGCTAGTCCGTTATCAACTTGAAAAAGTGGCACCGAGTCGGTGCTTTTTTAA
GCTTGGCGTAACTAGATCTTGAGACAAATGGCAGTATTCATCCACAATTTTAAAAGAAAAGGGGGGATTG
GGGGGTACAGTGCAGGGGAAAGAATAGTAGACATAATAGCAACAGACATACAAACTAAAGAATTACAAAA
ACAAATTACAAAAATTCAAAATTTTCGGGTTTATTACAGGGACAGCAGAGATCCACTTTGGCGCCGGCTC
GAGGGGG
Features (pLannotate 1.2.2; 29 found; start..end, strand, type, name):
     14..80      +  CDS            small t antigen (fragment): SV40 (simian virus 40) small t antigen
    106..317     +  promoter       EF-1α core promoter: core promoter for human elongation factor EF-1α
    318..1256    +  intron         EF-1α intron A: intron upstream of the start codon of human EF-1α
   1278..1877    +  CDS            PuroR (fragment): puromycin N-acetyltransferase; pac from Streptomyces; confers resistance to puromycin
   1893..2481    +  misc_feature   WPRE: woodchuck hepatitis virus posttranscriptional regulatory element
   2532..2551    +  misc_feature   cPPT/CTS (fragment): central polypurine tract and central termination sequence of HIV-1
   2553..2786    +  LTR            3' LTR (ΔU3): self-inactivating 3' long terminal repeat (LTR) from HIV-1
   2864..2985    +  polyA_signal   SV40 poly(A) signal: SV40 polyadenylation signal
   3025..3160    +  rep_origin     SV40 ori: SV40 origin of replication
   3181..3199    -  promoter       T7 promoter: promoter for bacteriophage T7 RNA polymerase
   3207..3362    +  CDS            lacZα (fragment): LacZα fragment of β-galactosidase; lacZ fragment
   3367..3795    +  rep_origin     f1 ori (sequence partly withheld): f1 bacteriophage origin of replication; arrow indicates direction of (+) strand synthesis
   3848..3952    +  promoter       AmpR promoter: bla
   3953..4813    +  CDS            AmpR: β-lactamase; bla; confers resistance to ampicillin, carbenicillin, and related antibiotics
   4984..5572    +  rep_origin     ori: high-copy-number ColE1/pMB1/pBR322/pUC origin of replication
   5755..5847    +  CDS            lacI (fragment): lac repressor; lacI; The lac repressor binds to the lac operator to inhibit transcription in E. coli. This inhibition can be relieved by adding lactose or isopropyl-β-D-thiogalactopyranoside (IPTG).
   5860..5881    +  protein_bind   CAP binding site: CAP binding activates transcription in the presence of cAMP. E. coli catabolite activator protein
   5896..5926    +  promoter       lac promoter: promoter for the E. coli lac operon
   5934..5950    +  protein_bind   lac operator: The lac repressor binds to the lac operator to inhibit transcription in E. coli. This inhibition can be relieved by adding lactose or isopropyl-β-D-thiogalactopyranoside (IPTG). lac repressor encoded by lacI
   5995..6013    +  promoter       T3 promoter: promoter for bacteriophage T3 RNA polymerase
   6041..6267    +  promoter       RSV promoter: Rous sarcoma virus enhancer/promoter
   6268..6448    +  LTR            5' LTR (truncated): truncated 5' long terminal repeat (LTR) from HIV-1
   6495..6620    +  misc_feature   HIV-1 Ψ: packaging signal of human immunodeficiency virus type 1
   6604..6967    +  CDS            HIV-1 gag (fragment): gag protein from human immunodeficiency virus 1; gag
   7113..7346    +  misc_feature   RRE: The Rev response element (RRE) of HIV-1 allows for Rev-dependent mRNA export from the nucleus to the cytoplasm.
   7723..7749    +  CDS            Rev (fragment): human immunodeficiency virus 1 (HIV-1) Rev protein; rev; enhances nuclear export of unspliced and incompletely spliced viral mRNAs
   7753..7993    +  promoter       U6 promoter: RNA polymerase III promoter for human U6 snRNA
   8023..8098    +  misc_RNA       gRNA scaffold: guide RNA scaffold for the Streptococcus pyogenes CRISPR/Cas9 system
   8154..8271    +  misc_feature   cPPT/CTS: central polypurine tract and central termination sequence of HIV-1
