[The description below was written by a language model from this plasmid's Addgene catalogue record and pLannotate feature annotations shown in this document.]
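Description:
JAK3 gRNA (BRDN0001149525) is a third-generation lentiviral guide RNA plasmid built on the lentiGuide-Puro backbone and designed to direct Streptococcus pyogenes Cas9 to the human JAK3 gene (guide designed against the NM_000215.3 transcript). It is one clone from a human kinome gRNA collection. In bacteria it is maintained through a high-copy ColE1/pUC-type origin with ampicillin resistance from β-lactamase. The backbone also carries an f1 origin, an SV40 origin, and residual lac and T7/T3 promoter elements typical of its cloning-vector ancestry.

The lentiviral transfer cassette begins with an RSV promoter fused to a truncated HIV-1 5' LTR, which makes genomic RNA production Tat-independent. This is followed by the Ψ packaging signal with a partial gag sequence and the Rev response element for Rev-dependent nuclear export. It ends in a self-inactivating ΔU3 3' LTR followed by an SV40 polyadenylation signal. Within this unit, a human U6 RNA polymerase III promoter drives the JAK3-specific spacer joined to the Cas9 guide RNA scaffold. A central polypurine tract (cPPT/CTS) lies downstream. A separate EF-1α core promoter with its intron A expresses puromycin N-acetyltransferase, allowing selection of transduced mammalian cells. A WPRE follows to enhance transcript expression.

The plasmid does not encode Cas9. It is therefore meant to be used alongside a separate Cas9 lentiviral vector or in cells that already express Cas9, typically for knockout of JAK3 in human cells after viral packaging, transduction and puromycin selection.
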