Addgene plasmid #77188: JAK3 gRNA (BRDN0001149525)
Purpose: 3rd generation lentiviral gRNA plasmid targeting human JAK3
Depositing lab: John Doench & David Root. Depositing organization: Broad Institute. Publication: Optimized sgRNA design to maximize activity and minimize off-target effects of CRISPR-Cas9. Doench JG, Fusi N, Sullender M, Hegde M, Vaimberg EW, Donovan KF, Smith I, Tothova Z, Wilen C, Orchard R, Virgin HW, Listgarten J, Root DE. Nat Biotechnol. 2016 Jan 18. doi: 10.1038/nbt.3437. PubMed 26780180.
Backbone
  Vector backbone: lentiGuide-Puro
  Backbone manufacturer: Zhang Lab (Addgene plasmid # 52963)
  Vector type: Mammalian Expression, Lentiviral, CRISPR
  Selectable markers: Puromycin
Growth in bacteria
  Bacterial resistance: Ampicillin, 100 μg/mL
  Growth temperature: 37°C
  Growth strain: DH5alpha
  Copy number: High Copy
Gene/Insert
  Gene/Insert name: JAK3 (alt names: JAK3; NM_000215.3)
  gRNA/shRNA sequence: TGACGCGGAGGCGTATTCGG
  Species: H. sapiens (human)
  Entrez Gene: JAK3 (a.k.a. JAK-3, JAK3_HUMAN, JAKL, L-JAK, LJAK)
  Promoter: hU6
  Cloning method: Unknown
  Sequencing primers: 5′ U6-F; 3′ pS2-R
Terms and licenses: Academic/Nonprofit Terms; Industry Terms: Not Available to Industry
Depositor comments: The gRNA was designed to target the following Genbank reference sequence(s): NM_000215.3. Note that this plasmid does NOT contain Cas9. It should be used in conjunction with lentiCas9-Blast (Addgene #52962) or otherwise with cell lines already expressing Cas9. Browse the full kinome gRNA library at http://www.addgene.org/pooled-library/broadgpp-human-kinome/ or visit http://www.broadinstitute.org/rnai/public/ for detailed protocols and information.
How to cite: JAK3 gRNA (BRDN0001149525) was a gift from John Doench & David Root (Addgene plasmid # 77188 ; http://n2t.net/addgene:77188 ; RRID:Addgene_77188)
