>Addgene plasmid #77188 | JAK3 gRNA (BRDN0001149525) | depositor partial sequence | sequence record 144648 | Target Sequence
TGACGCGGAGGCGTATTCGG
