>Addgene plasmid #77188 | JAK3 gRNA (BRDN0001149525) | addgene partial sequence | sequence record 187281 | hU6-F
GTAGAAAGTAATAATTTCTTGGGTAGTTTGCAGTTTTAAAATTATGTTTTAAAATGGACTATCATATGCT
TACCGTAACTTGAAAGTATTTCGATTTCTTGGCTTTATATATCTTGTGGAAAGGACGAAACACCGTGACG
CGGAGGCGTATTCGGGTTTTAGAGCTAGAAATAGCAAGTTAAAATAAGGCTAGTCCGTTATCAACTTGAA
AAAGTGGCACCGAGTCGGTGCTTTTTTAAGCTTGGCGTAACTAGATCTTGAGACAAATGGCAGTATTCAT
CCACAATTTTAAAAGAAAAGGGGGGATTGGGGGGTACAGTGCAGGGGAAAGAATAGTAGACATAATAGCA
ACAGACATACAAACTAAAGAATTACAAAAACAAATTACAAAAATTCAAAATTTTCGGGTTTATTACAGGG
ACAGCAGAGATCCACTTTGGCGCCGGCTCGAGGGGGCCCGGGTGCAAAGATGGATAAAGTTTTAAACAGA
GAGGAATCTTTGCAGCTAATGGACCTTCTAGGTCTTGAAAGGAGTGGGAATTGGCTCCGGTGCCCGTCAG
TGGGCAGAGC
